>Addgene plasmid #157252 | pD649-HAsp-CD226-COMP5AP-AviTag-9xHis | depositor full sequence | sequence record 303613 | Full Sequence
TTTCAATATTATTGAAGCATTTATCAGGGTTATTGTCTCATGAGCGGATACATATTTGAATGTATTTAGA
AAAATAAACAAATAGGGGTCAGTGTTACAACCAATTAACCAATTCTGAACATTATCGCGAGCCCATTTAT
ACCTGAATATGGCTCATAACACCCCTTGCTCATGACCAAAATCCCTTAACGTGAGTTACGCGCGCGTCGT
TCCACTGAGCGTCAGACCCCGTAGAAAAGATCAAAGGATCTTCTTGAGATCCTTTTTTTCTGCGCGTAAT
CTGCTGCTTGCAAACAAAAAAACCACCGCTACCAGCGGTGGTTTGTTTGCCGGATCAAGAGCTACCAACT
CTTTTTCCGAAGGTAACTGGCTTCAGCAGAGCGCAGATACCAAATACTGTTCTTCTAGTGTAGCCGTAGT
TAGCCCACCACTTCAAGAACTCTGTAGCACCGCCTACATACCTCGCTCTGCTAATCCTGTTACCAGTGGC
TGCTGCCAGTGGCGATAAGTCGTGTCTTACCGGGTTGGACTCAAGACGATAGTTACCGGATAAGGCGCAG
CGGTCGGGCTGAACGGGGGGTTCGTGCACACAGCCCAGCTTGGAGCGAACGACCTACACCGAACTGAGAT
ACCTACAGCGTGAGCTATGAGAAAGCGCCACGCTTCCCGAAGGGAGAAAGGCGGACAGGTATCCGGTAAG
CGGCAGGGTCGGAACAGGAGAGCGCACGAGGGAGCTTCCAGGGGGAAACGCCTGGTATCTTTATAGTCCT
GTCGGGTTTCGCCACCTCTGACTTGAGCGTCGATTTTTGTGATGCTCGTCAGGGGGGCGGAGCCTATGGA
AAAACGCCAGCAACGCGGCCTTTTTACGGTTCCTGGCCTTTTGCTGGCCTTTTGCTCACATGTTCTTTCC
TGCGTTATCCCCTGATTCTGTGGATAACCGTATTACCGCCTTTGAGTGAGCTGATACCGCTCGCCGCAGC
CGAACGACCGAGCGCAGCGAGTCAGTGAGCGAGGAAGCGGAAGGCGAGAGTAGGGAACTGCCAGGCATCA
AACTAAGCAGAAGGCCCCTGACGGATGGCCTTTTTGCGTTTCTACAAACTCTTTCTGTGTTGTAAAACGA
CGGCCAGTCTTAAGCTCGGGCCCCCTGGGCGGTTCTGATAACGAGTAATCGTTAATCCGCAAATAACGTA
AAAACCCGCTTCGGCGGGTTTTTTTATGGGGGGAGTTTAGGGAAAGAGCATTTGTCAGAATATTTAAGGG
CGCCTGTCACTTTGCTTGATATATGAGAATTATTTAACCTTATAAATGAGAAAAAAGCAACGCACTTTAA
ATAAGATACGTTGCTTTTTCGATTGATGAACACCTATAATTAAACTATTCATCTATTATTTATGATTTTT
TGTATATACAATATTTCTAGTTTGTTAAAGAGAATTAAGAAAATAAATCTCGAAAATAATAAAGGGAAAA
TCAGTTTTTGATATCAAAATTATACATGTCAACGATAATACAAAATATAATACAAACTATAAGATGTTAT
CAGTATTTATTATCATTTAGAATAAATTTTGTGTCGCCCTTAATTGTGAGCGGATAACAATTACGAGCTT
CATGCACAGTGGCGTTGACTCAATATTGGCCATTAGCCATATTATTCATTGGTTATATAGCATAAATCAA
TATTGGCTATTGGCCATTGCATACGTTGTATCTATATCATAATATGTACATTTATATTGGCTCATGTCCA
ATATGACCGCCATGTTGGCATTGATTATTGACTAGTTATTAATAGTAATCAATTACGGGGTCATTAGTTC
ATAGCCCATATATGGAGTTCCGCGTTACATAACTTACGGTAAATGGCCCGCCTGGCTGACCGCCCAACGA
CCCCCGCCCATTGACGTCAATAATGACGTATGTTCCCATAGTAACGCCAATAGGGACTTTCCATTGACGT
CAATGGGTGGAGTATTTACGGTAAACTGCCCACTTGGCAGTACATCAAGTGTATCATATGCCAAGTACGC
CCCCTATTGACGTCAATGACGGTAAATGGCCCGCCTGGCATTATGCCCAGTACATGACCTTATGGGACTT
TCCTACTTGGCAGTACATCTACGTATTAGTCATCGCTATTACCATGGTGATGCGGTTTTGGCAGTACATC
AATGGGCGTGGATAGCGGTTTGACTCACGGGGATTTCCAAGTCTCCACCCCATTGACGTCAATGGGAGTT
TGTTTTGGCACCAAAATCAACGGGACTTTCCAAAATGTCGTAACAACTCCGCCCCATTGACGCAAATGGG
CGGTAGGCGTGTACGGTGGGAGGTCTATATAAGCAGAGCTCGTTTAGTGAACCGTCAGATCGCCTGGAGA
CGCCATCCACGCTGTTTTGACCTCCATAGAAGACACCGGGACCGATCCAGCCTCCGCGGCCGGGAACGGT
GCATTGGAACGCGGATTCCCCGTGCCAAGAGTGACGTAAGTACCGCCTATAGAGTCTATAGGCCCACCCC
CTTGGCTTCGTTAGAACGCGGCTACAATTAATACATAACCTTATGTATCATACACATACGATTTAGGTGA
CACTATAGAATAACATCCACTTTGCCTTTCTCTCCACAGGTGTCCACTCCCAGGTCCAACTGCACCTCGG
TTCTATCGAAAACGCGCCTGCTAGCGCCACCATGAAGACCATCATTGCCCTGAGCTACATCTTCTGCCTG
GTGTTCGCTGCGGCCGCCGAAGAAGTGCTTTGGCACACATCTGTGCCCTTCGCCGAGAACATGAGCCTGG
AATGCGTGTACCCCAGCATGGGCATCCTGACACAGGTGGAATGGTTCAAGATCGGCACCCAGCAGGACTC
TATCGCCATCTTTAGCCCCACACACGGCATGGTCATCAGAAAGCCTTACGCCGAGCGGGTGTACTTCCTG
AATAGCACCATGGCCAGCAACAACATGACCCTGTTCTTCCGGAACGCCAGCGAGGACGATGTGGGCTACT
ACAGCTGCTCCCTGTACACATACCCTCAAGGCACCTGGCAGAAAGTGATCCAGGTGGTGCAGAGCGATAG
CTTTGAAGCCGCCGTGCCTAGCAACAGCCACATTGTGTCTGAGCCCGGCAAGAACGTGACCCTGACTTGC
CAGCCTCAGATGACATGGCCTGTGCAGGCCGTCAGATGGGAGAAGATCCAGCCTAGACAGATCGACCTGC
TGACCTACTGCAACCTGGTGCACGGCAGAAACTTCACCAGCAAGTTCCCCAGGCAGATCGTGTCCAATTG
CAGCCATGGACGTTGGAGCGTGATCGTGATCCCTGACGTGACAGTGTCCGACAGCGGCCTGTACAGATGC
TATCTGCAAGCCTCTGCCGGCGAGAACGAGACATTCGTGATGAGACTGACAGTGGCCGAGGGCAAGACCG
ACAACCAGTACACCCTGTTCGTGGCTGGCGCGCCGGAAGATCAAGTTGATCCAAGATTGATTGATGGCAA
GGGCGGATCTCTGGAGGTGCTGTTCCAGGGACCAGGCGGAAGCGGCAATCCCGGCGGCGATCTGGCCCCC
CAGATGCTGCGCGAGCTGCAGGAGACCAATGCCGCCCTGCAGGACGTGCGCGAGCTGCTGCGCCACCGCG
TGAAGGAGATCACCTTCCTGAAGAACACCGTGATGGAGTGCGACGCCTGCGGTATGCAGCCCTCTAGAGG
CTCCGGCTCCATCATCCCAGTTGAGGAGGAGAACCCGGACTTCTGGAACCGCGAGGCAGCCGAGGCCCTG
GGTGCCGCCAAGAAGCTGCAGCCTGCACAGACAGCCGCCAAGAACCTCATCATCTTCCTGGGCGATGGGA
TGGGGGTGTCTACGGTGACAGCTGCCAGGATCCTAAAAGGGCAGAAGAAGGACAAACTGGGGCCTGAGAT
ACCCCTGGCCATGGACCGCTTCCCATATGTGGCTCTGTCCAAGACATACAATGTAGACAAACATGTGCCA
GACAGTGGAGCCACAGCCACGGCCTACCTGTGCGGGGTCAAGGGCAACTTCCAGACCATTGGCTTGAGTG
CAGCCGCCCGCTTTAACCAGTGCAACACGACACGCGGCAACGAGGTCATCTCCGTGATGAATCGGGCCAA
GAAAGCAGGGAAGTCAGTGGGAGTGGTAACCACCACACGAGTGCAGCACGCCTCGCCAGCCGGCACCTAC
GCCCACACGGTGAACCGCAACTGGTACTCGGACGCCGACGTGCCTGCCTCGGCCCGCCAGGAGGGGTGCC
AGGACATCGCTACGCAGCTCATCTCCAACATGGACATTGACGTGATCCTAGGTGGAGGCCGAAAGTACAT
GTTTCGCATGGGAACCCCAGACCCTGAGTACCCAGATGACTACAGCCAAGGTGGGACCAGGCTGGACGGG
AAGAATCTGGTGCAGGAATGGCTGGCGAAGCGCCAGGGTGCCCGGTATGTGTGGAACCGCACTGAGCTCA
TGCAGGCTTCCCTGGACCCGTCTGTGACCCATCTCATGGGTCTCTTTGAGCCTGGAGACATGAAATACGA
GATCCACCGAGACTCCACACTGGACCCCTCCCTGATGGAGATGACAGAGGCTGCCCTGCGCCTGCTGAGC
AGGAACCCCCGCGGCTTCTTCCTCTTCGTGGAGGGTGGTCGCATCGACCATGGTCATCATGAAAGCAGGG
CTTACCGGGCACTGACTGAGACGATCATGTTCGACGACGCCATTGAGAGGGCGGGCCAGCTCACCAGCGA
GGAGGACACGCTGAGCCTCGTCACTGCCGACCACTCCCACGTCTTCTCCTTCGGAGGCTACCCCCTGCGA
GGGAGCTCCATCTTCGGGCTGGCCCCTGGCAAGGCCCGGGACAGGAAGGCCTACACGGTCCTCCTATACG
GAAACGGTCCAGGCTATGTGCTCAAGGACGGCGCCCGGCCGGATGTTACCGAGAGCGAGAGCGGGAGCCC
CGAGTATCGGCAGCAGTCAGCAGTGCCCCTGGACGAAGAGACCCACGCAGGCGAGGACGTGGCGGTGTTC
GCGCGCGGCCCGCAGGCGCACCTGGTTCACGGCGTGCAGGAGCAGACCTTCATAGCGCACGTCATGGCCT
TCGCCGCCTGCCTGGAGCCCTACACCGCCTGCGACCTGGCGCCCCCCGCCGGCACCACCGACGCCGCGCA
CCCGGGTGGCGGAGGACTGAACGACATCTTCGAGGCTCAGAAAATCGAATGGCACGAACATCACCATCAC
CATCACCATCACCATTAAGGCCGGCCTGTAGTCACTGGCACAACGCGTTACCCGGTAAGCCAATCGGGTA
TACACGGTCGTCATACTGCAGACAGGGTTCTTCTACTTTGCAAGATAGTCTTGAGTAGTAAAATAAATAG
ATAGAGAAAATCAGCCTCGACTGTGCCTTCTAGTTGCCAGCCATCTGTTGTTTGCCCCTCCCCCGTGCCT
TCCTTGACCCTGGAAGGTGCCACTCCCACTGTCCTTTCCTAATAAAATGAGGAAATTGCATCACAACACT
CAACCCTATCTCGGTCTATTCTTTTGATTTATAAGGGATTTTGCCGATTTCGGCCTATTGGTTAAAAAAT
GAGCTGATTTAACAAAAATTTAACGCGAATTAATTCTGTGGAATGTGTGTCAGTTAGGGTGTGGAAAGTC
CCCAGGCTCCCCAGCAGGCAGAAGTATGCAAAGCATGCATCTCAATTAGTCAGCAACCAGGTGTGGAAAG
TCCCCAGGCTCCCCAGCAGGCAGAAGTATGCAAAGCATGCATCTCAATTAGTCAGCAACCATAGTCCCGC
CCCTAACTCCGCCCATCCCGCCCCTAACTCCGCCCAGTTCCGCCCATTCTCCGCCCCATGGCTGACTAAT
TTTTTTTATTTATGCAGAGGCCGAGGCCGCCTCTGCCTCTGAGCTATTCCAGAAGTAGTGAGGAGGCTTT
TTTGGAGGCCTAGGCTTTTGCAAAAAGCTCCCGGGAGCTTGTATATCCATTTTCGGATCTGATCAGCACG
TGTTGACAATTAATCATCGGCATAGTATATCGGCATAGTATAATACGACAAGGTGAGGAACTAAACCATG
ACCGAGTACAAGCCCACGGTGCGCCTCGCCACCCGCGACGACGTCCCCAGGGCCGTACGCACCCTCGCCG
CCGCGTTCGCCGACTACCCCGCCACGCGCCACACCGTCGATCCGGACCGCCACATCGAGCGGGTCACCGA
GCTGCAAGAACTCTTCCTCACGCGCGTCGGGCTCGACATCGGCAAGGTGTGGGTCGCGGACGACGGCGCC
GCGGTGGCGGTCTGGACCACGCCGGAGAGCGTCGAAGCGGGGGCGGTGTTCGCCGAGATCGGCCCGCGCA
TGGCCGAGTTGAGCGGTTCCCGGCTGGCCGCGCAGCAACAGATGGAAGGCCTCCTGGCGCCGCACCGGCC
CAAGGAGCCCGCGTGGTTCCTGGCCACCGTCGGCGTCTCGCCCGACCACCAGGGCAAGGGTCTGGGCAGC
GCCGTCGTGCTCCCCGGAGTGGAGGCGGCCGAGCGCGCCGGGGTGCCCGCCTTCCTGGAGACATCCGCGC
CCCGCAACCTCCCCTTCTACGAGCGGCTCGGCTTCACCGTCACCGCCGACGTCGAGGTGCCCGAAGGACC
GCGCACCTGGTGCATGACCCGCAAGCCCGGTGCCTGACACGTGCTACGAGATTTCGATTCCACCGCCGCC
TTCTATGAAAGGTTGGGCTTCGGAATCGTTTTCCGGGACGCCGGCTGGATGATCCTCCAGCGCGGGGATC
TCATGCTGGAGTTCTTCGCCCACCCCAACTTGTTTATTGCAGCTTATAATGGTTACAAATAAAGCAATAG
CATCACAAATTTCACAAATAAAGCATTTTTTTCACTGCATTCTAGTTGTGGTTTGTCCAAACTCATCAAT
GTATCTTATCATGTCTGTATACCGTCGACCTCTAGCTAGAGCTTGGCGTAATCATGGTCATTACCAATGC
TTAATCAGTGAGGCACCTATCTCAGCGATCTGTCTATTTCGTTCATCCATAGTTGCCTGACTCCCCGTCG
TGTAGATAACTACGATACGGGAGGGCTTACCATCTGGCCCCAGCGCTGCGATGATACCGCGAGAACCACG
CTCACCGGCTCCGGATTTATCAGCAATAAACCAGCCAGCCGGAAGGGCCGAGCGCAGAAGTGGTCCTGCA
ACTTTATCCGCCTCCATCCAGTCTATTAATTGTTGCCGGGAAGCTAGAGTAAGTAGTTCGCCAGTTAATA
GTTTGCGCAACGTTGTTGCCATCGCTACAGGCATCGTGGTGTCACGCTCGTCGTTTGGTATGGCTTCATT
CAGCTCCGGTTCCCAACGATCAAGGCGAGTTACATGATCCCCCATGTTGTGCAAAAAAGCGGTTAGCTCC
TTCGGTCCTCCGATCGTTGTCAGAAGTAAGTTGGCCGCAGTGTTATCACTCATGGTTATGGCAGCACTGC
ATAATTCTCTTACTGTCATGCCATCCGTAAGATGCTTTTCTGTGACTGGTGAGTACTCAACCAAGTCATT
CTGAGAATAGTGTATGCGGCGACCGAGTTGCTCTTGCCCGGCGTCAATACGGGATAATACCGCGCCACAT
AGCAGAACTTTAAAAGTGCTCATCATTGGAAAACGTTCTTCGGGGCGAAAACTCTCAAGGATCTTACCGC
TGTTGAGATCCAGTTCGATGTAACCCACTCGTGCACCCAACTGATCTTCAGCATCTTTTACTTTCACCAG
CGTTTCTGGGTGAGCAAAAACAGGAAGGCAAAATGCCGCAAAAAAGGGAATAAGGGCGACACGGAAATGT
TGAATACTCATATTCTTCCTT
Features (pLannotate 1.2.2; 24 found; start..end, strand, type, name):
    119..143     -  CDS            KanR (fragment): aminoglycoside phosphotransferase; aph(3')-Ia; confers resistance to kanamycin
    254..842     +  rep_origin     ori: high-copy-number ColE1/pMB1/pBR322/pUC origin of replication
   1067..1084    +  terminator     rrnB T2 terminator (fragment): transcription terminator T2 from the E. coli rrnB gene
   1109..1128    -  CDS            lacZα (fragment): LacZα fragment of β-galactosidase; lacZ fragment
   1584..1600    +  protein_bind   lac operator: The lac repressor binds to the lac operator to inhibit transcription in E. coli. This inhibition can be relieved by adding lactose or isopropyl-β-D-thiogalactopyranoside (IPTG). lac repressor encoded by lacI
   1843..2146    +  enhancer       CMV enhancer: human cytomegalovirus immediate early enhancer
   2147..2350    +  promoter       CMV promoter: human cytomegalovirus (CMV) immediate early promoter
   2486..2529    +  intron         CMV intron (fragment): modified intron A from human cytomegalovirus
   2581..2599    +  promoter       SP6 promoter: promoter for bacteriophage SP6 RNA polymerase
   2603..2640    +  CDS            IgH signal sequence (fragment): signal sequence from the mouse immunoglobulin heavy chain variable region
   2731..3459    +  CDS            CD226 (fragment): CD226_HUMAN - Also known as DNAM1. Experimental evidence at protein level: Swiss-Prot protein existence level 1. Involved in intercellular adhesion, lymphocyte signaling, cytotoxicity and lymphokine secretion mediated by cytotoxic T- lymphocyte (CTL) and NK cell (PubMed:8673704). Cell surface receptor for NECTIN2. Upon ligand binding, stimulates T-cell proliferation and cytokine production, including that of IL2, IL5, IL10, IL13, and IFNG. Competes with PVRIG for NECTIN2-binding (PubMed:26755705). From Homo sapiens (Human).
   3553..3732    +  CDS            Comp (fragment): COMP_RAT - Experimental evidence at protein level: Swiss-Prot protein existence level 1. May play a role in the structural integrity of cartilage via its interaction with other extracellular matrix proteins such as the collagens and fibronectin. Can mediate the interaction of chondrocytes with the cartilage extracellular matrix through interaction with cell surface integrin receptors. Could play a role in the pathogenesis of osteoarthritis. Potent suppressor of apoptosis in both primary chondrocytes and transformed cells. Suppresses apoptosis by blocking the activation of caspase-3 and by indu
   3720..5172    +  CDS            SEAP (fragment): secreted alkaline phosphatase from human placenta The natural enzyme has a C-terminal transmembrane sequence that is replaced by a GPI anchor.
   5197..5238    +  CDS            AviTag™ (fragment): peptide tag that allows for enzymatic biotinylation
   5242..5265    +  CDS            8xHis: 8xHis affinity tag
   5411..5522    +  polyA_signal   bGH poly(A) signal: bovine growth hormone polyadenylation signal
   5523..5631    +  rep_origin     f1 ori (fragment): f1 bacteriophage origin of replication; arrow indicates direction of (+) strand synthesis
   5645..5974    +  promoter       SV40 promoter: SV40 enhancer and early promoter
   6022..6069    +  promoter       EM7 promoter: synthetic bacterial promoter&nbsp
   6088..6687    +  CDS            PuroR (fragment): puromycin N-acetyltransferase; pac from Streptomyces; confers resistance to puromycin
   6697..6822    +  CDS            ble (fragment): BLE_KLEPN - Experimental evidence at protein level: Swiss-Prot protein existence level 1. Binding protein with a strong affinity to the bleomycin family of antibiotics. Binds to CL990; an antimitotic-antibiotic compound. From Klebsiella pneumoniae.
   6817..6938    +  polyA_signal   SV40 poly(A) signal: SV40 polyadenylation signal
   6991..7851    -  CDS            AmpR: β-lactamase; bla; confers resistance to ampicillin, carbenicillin, and related antibiotics
   7854..89      -  promoter       AmpR promoter (fragment) (across the origin): bla
