[The description below was written by a language model from this plasmid's Addgene catalogue record and pLannotate feature annotations shown in this document.]
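Description:
pD649-HAsp-CD226-COMP5AP-AviTag-9xHis is a mammalian expression plasmid built on the pD649 backbone (about 7.9 kb in total) for producing a secreted, multimerised form of the human CD226 (DNAM-1) extracellular domain. It is propagated in E. coli as a high-copy plasmid through a ColE1/pUC-type origin and selected with ampicillin via a full-length β-lactamase gene. Short annotated hits to KanR, lacZα, rrnB T2, a lac operator and f1 ori appear to be backbone remnants rather than functional units. The depositor notes that some plasmids in this collection may carry an IS4-like transposase element upstream of the CMV promoter, although none is annotated in this sequence.

The expression cassette is driven by the CMV enhancer and promoter, followed by a CMV intron A fragment and an SP6 promoter, which can serve for in vitro transcription or as a sequencing primer site. The open reading frame starts with a leader named "HAsp" in the construct name, which the feature table annotates as a partial match to an IgH signal sequence. The roughly 0.7 kb CD226 ectodomain follows, cloned between preserved NotI and AscI sites. It is fused at its C terminus to the coiled-coil region of rat cartilage oligomeric matrix protein, which drives pentamerisation, and then to human placental alkaline phosphatase as an enzymatic reporter. An AviTag for site-specific biotinylation and a polyhistidine tag for purification come next (9xHis by name, annotated as 8xHis), and a bGH polyadenylation signal ends the cassette. A separate SV40/EM7-promoted puromycin resistance cassette with an SV40 poly(A) signal could support selection of transfected mammalian cells.

High-avidity, AP-tagged ectodomain reagents of this kind fit the associated study, which screened for extracellular interactions among human immunoglobulin-superfamily cell-surface proteins.
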