Addgene plasmid #157252: pD649-HAsp-CD226-COMP5AP-AviTag-9xHis
Purpose: Mammalian expression of cell-surface protein extracellular domain fused to COMP5AP-AviTag-9xHis. Protein is secreted from cells.
Depositing lab: Chris Garcia. Depositing organization: Stanford University. Publication: A Human IgSF Cell-Surface Interactome Reveals a Complex Network of Protein-Protein Interactions. Wojtowicz WM, Vielmetter J, Fernandes RA, Siepe DH, Eastman CL, Chisholm GB, Cox S, Klock H, Anderson PW, Rue SM, Miller JJ, Glaser SM, Bragstad ML, Vance J, Lam AW, Lesley SA, Zinn K, Garcia KC. Cell. 2020 Aug 20;182(4):1027-1043.e17. doi: 10.1016/j.cell.2020.07.025. PubMed 32822567.
Backbone
  Vector backbone: pD649
  Backbone size w/o insert (bp): 7153
  Vector type: Mammalian Expression
Growth in bacteria
  Bacterial resistance: Ampicillin, 100 μg/mL
  Growth temperature: 37°C
  Growth strain: DH5alpha
  Copy number: High Copy
Gene/Insert
  Gene/Insert name: CD226
  Species: H. sapiens (human)
  Insert size (bp): 708
  Entrez Gene: CD226 (a.k.a. DNAM-1, DNAM1, PTA1, TLiSA1)
  Promoter: CMV/SP6
  Tag / fusion protein: COMP5AP-AviTag-9xHis (C terminal on backbone)
  Cloning method: Restriction Enzyme; 5′ cloning site GCGGCCGC (not destroyed); 3′ cloning site GGCGCGCC (not destroyed)
  Sequencing primers: 5′ ATTTAGGTGACACTATAG; 3′ CGTCGCACTCCATCACGGTG
Resource information
  A portion of this plasmid was derived from a plasmid made by: synthesis by ThermoFisher
Terms and licenses: Academic/Nonprofit Terms; Industry Terms: Not Available to Industry
Depositor comments: Some plasmids in this collection may have an IS4-like element ISVsa5 family transposase upstream of the CMV promoter.
How to cite: pD649-HAsp-CD226-COMP5AP-AviTag-9xHis was a gift from Chris Garcia (Addgene plasmid # 157252 ; http://n2t.net/addgene:157252 ; RRID:Addgene_157252)
