>Addgene plasmid #157252 | pD649-HAsp-CD226-COMP5AP-AviTag-9xHis | depositor partial sequence | sequence record 303614 | insert (extracellular domain)
GAAGAAGTGCTTTGGCACACATCTGTGCCCTTCGCCGAGAACATGAGCCTGGAATGCGTGTACCCCAGCA
TGGGCATCCTGACACAGGTGGAATGGTTCAAGATCGGCACCCAGCAGGACTCTATCGCCATCTTTAGCCC
CACACACGGCATGGTCATCAGAAAGCCTTACGCCGAGCGGGTGTACTTCCTGAATAGCACCATGGCCAGC
AACAACATGACCCTGTTCTTCCGGAACGCCAGCGAGGACGATGTGGGCTACTACAGCTGCTCCCTGTACA
CATACCCTCAAGGCACCTGGCAGAAAGTGATCCAGGTGGTGCAGAGCGATAGCTTTGAAGCCGCCGTGCC
TAGCAACAGCCACATTGTGTCTGAGCCCGGCAAGAACGTGACCCTGACTTGCCAGCCTCAGATGACATGG
CCTGTGCAGGCCGTCAGATGGGAGAAGATCCAGCCTAGACAGATCGACCTGCTGACCTACTGCAACCTGG
TGCACGGCAGAAACTTCACCAGCAAGTTCCCCAGGCAGATCGTGTCCAATTGCAGCCATGGACGTTGGAG
CGTGATCGTGATCCCTGACGTGACAGTGTCCGACAGCGGCCTGTACAGATGCTATCTGCAAGCCTCTGCC
GGCGAGAACGAGACATTCGTGATGAGACTGACAGTGGCCGAGGGCAAGACCGACAACCAGTACACCCTGT
TCGTGGCT
